Addgene plasmid #199729: pCBLsgRNA3
Purpose: Golden Gate entry vector; 3rd gRNA under TaU3 promoter
Depositing lab: Kan Wang. Depositing organization: Iowa State University. Publication: New T-DNA binary vectors with NptII selection and RUBY reporter for efficient maize transformation and targeted mutagenesis. Lee K, Kang M, Ji Q, Grosic S, Wang K. Plant Physiol. 2023 Apr 18:kiad231. doi: 10.1093/plphys/kiad231. PubMed 37070560.
Backbone
  Vector backbone: pYPQ131D
  Vector type: Plant Expression
Growth in bacteria
  Bacterial resistance: Tetracycline, 10 μg/mL
  Growth temperature: 37°C
  Growth strain: DH5alpha
  Copy number: High Copy
Gene/Insert
  Gene/Insert name: TaU3-sgRNA3 scaffold
  Species: Synthetic
  Insert size (bp): 526
  Cloning method: Gibson Cloning
Terms and licenses: Academic/Nonprofit Terms; Industry Terms: Not Available to Industry
How to cite: pCBLsgRNA3 was a gift from Kan Wang (Addgene plasmid # 199729 ; http://n2t.net/addgene:199729 ; RRID:Addgene_199729)
