[The description below was written by a language model from this plasmid's Addgene catalogue record and pLannotate feature annotations shown in this document.]
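Description:
pCBLsgRNA3 is a small Golden Gate entry vector (about 3.6 kb in the sequenced record) built on the pYPQ131D backbone and catalogued as a plant expression plasmid. It is maintained in E. coli as a high-copy plasmid through a ColE1/pUC-type origin and is selected with tetracycline. The tet promoter and a complete tetracycline efflux (TcR) coding sequence are annotated. The annotation software also reports short fragments of RSF origin, lacI, a kanamycin resistance gene, a pBluescript polylinker and a T7 promoter, along with the rrnB T1 and T2 terminators. The fragments appear to be backbone remnants or partial matches rather than functional units, and the record assigns them no role.

The payload is a 526 bp synthetic insert, introduced by Gibson cloning, consisting of the TaU3 promoter joined to a single guide RNA scaffold. TaU3 is a wheat U3 small nuclear RNA promoter, a Pol III-type element commonly used to drive guide RNA transcription in cereals. The feature table does not annotate the promoter itself. It does detect a partial match to the Streptococcus pyogenes tracrRNA, consistent with a Cas9-compatible sgRNA scaffold. The record does not describe the spacer cloning site or the Golden Gate enzymes.

As its name and stated purpose indicate, this plasmid holds the third guide RNA position in a multiplexed series. A target-specific spacer is placed in front of the scaffold, and the resulting cassette is combined with companion gRNA modules by Golden Gate assembly. The associated publication describes T-DNA binary vectors for maize transformation and targeted mutagenesis, which is the apparent downstream use of the assembled arrays.
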