Features (pLannotate 1.2.2; 13 found; start..end, strand, type, name):
      1..40      +  rep_origin     RSF ori (fragment): Plasmids containing the RSF 1030 origin of replication can be propagated in E. coli cells that contain additional plasmids with compatible origins.
     42..134     +  CDS            lacI (fragment): lac repressor; lacI; The lac repressor binds to the lac operator to inhibit transcription in E. coli. This inhibition can be relieved by adding lactose or isopropyl-β-D-thiogalactopyranoside (IPTG).
    189..216     -  terminator     rrnB T2 terminator: transcription terminator T2 from the E. coli rrnB gene
    348..391     +  terminator     rrnB T1 terminator: Escherichia coli rrnB; transcription terminator T1 from the E. coli rrnB gene
    423..476     -  CDS            lacI (fragment): lac repressor; lacI; The lac repressor binds to the lac operator to inhibit transcription in E. coli. This inhibition can be relieved by adding lactose or isopropyl-β-D-thiogalactopyranoside (IPTG).
    478..602     -  rep_origin     RSF ori (fragment): Plasmids containing the RSF 1030 origin of replication can be propagated in E. coli cells that contain additional plasmids with compatible origins.
    618..646     +  promoter       tet promoter: E. coli promoter for tetracycline efflux protein gene
    694..1884    +  CDS            TcR: tetracycline efflux protein; tet; confers resistance to tetracycline
   1982..2056    +  CDS            KanR (fragment): aminoglycoside phosphotransferase; aphA-3; confers resistance to kanamycin
   2059..2077    -  promoter       T7 promoter: promoter for bacteriophage T7 RNA polymerase
   2639..2706    +  misc_RNA       tracrRNA (fragment): trans-activating CRISPR RNA for the Streptococcus pyogenes CRISPR/Cas9 system
   2761..2787    -  misc_feature   MCS (fragment): pBluescript multiple cloning site
   2889..3477    +  rep_origin     ori: high-copy-number ColE1/pMB1/pBR322/pUC origin of replication
>Addgene plasmid #199729 | pCBLsgRNA3 | addgene full sequence | sequence record 391280 | Addgene NGS Result
ACGACCGAGCGCAGCGAGTCAGTGAGCGAGGAAGCGGAAGAGCGCCCAATACGCAAACCGCCTCTCCCCG
CGCGTTGGCCGATTCATTAATGCAGCTGGCACGACAGGTTTCCCGACTGGAAAGCGGGCAGTGAGCGCAA
CGCAATTAATACGCGTACCGCTAGCCAGGAAGAGTTTGTAGAAACGCAAAAAGGCCATCCGTCAGGATGG
CCTTCTGCTTAGTTTGATGCCTGGCAGTTTATGGCGGGCGTCCTGCCCGCCACCCTCCGGGCCGTTGCTT
CACAACGTTCAAATCCGCTCCCGGCGGATTTGTCCTACTCAGGAGAGCGTTCACCGACAAACAACAGATA
AAACGAAAGGCCCAGTCTTCCGACTGAGCCTTTCGTTTTATTTGATGCCTGGCAGTTCCCTACTCTCGCG
TTCTGCATTAATGAATCGGCCAACGCGCGGGGAGAGGCGGTTTGCGTATTGGGCGCTCTTCCGCTTCCTC
GCTCACTGACTCGCTGCGCTCGGTCGTTCGGCTGCGGCGAGCGGTATCAGCTCACTCAAAGGCGGTAATA
CGGTTATCCACAGAATCAGGGGATAACGCAGGAAAGAACATGAATTAATTCTCATGTTTGACAGCTTATC
ATCGATTAGCTTTAATGCGGTAGTTTATCACAGTTAAATTGCTAACGCAGTCAGGCACCGTGTATGAAAT
CTAACAATGCGCTCATCGTCATCCTCGGCACCGTCACCCTGGATGCTGTAGGCATAGGCTTGGTTATGCC
GGTACTGCCGGGCCTCTTGCGGGATATCGTCCATTCCGACAGCATCGCCAGTCACTATGGCGTGCTGCTA
GCGCTATATGCGTTGATGCAATTTCTATGCGCACCCGTTCTCGGAGCACTGTCCGACCGCTTTGGCCGCC
GCCCAGTCCTGCTCGCTTCGCTACTTGGAGCCACTATCGACTACGCGATCATGGCGACCACACCCGTCCT
GTGGATTCTCTACGCCGGACGCATCGTGGCCGGCATCACCGGCGCCACAGGTGCGGTTGCTGGCGCCTAT
ATCGCCGACATCACCGATGGGGAAGATCGGGCTCGCCACTTCGGGCTCATGAGCGCTTGTTTCGGCGTGG
GTATGGTGGCAGGCCCCGTGGCCGGGGGACTGTTGGGCGCCATCTCCTTACATGCACCATTCCTTGCGGC
GGCGGTGCTCAACGGCCTCAACCTACTACTGGGCTGCTTCCTAATGCAGGAGTCGCATAAGGGAGAGCGC
CGACCCATGCCCTTGAGAGCCTTCAACCCAGTCAGCTCCTTCCGGTGGGCGCGGGGCATGACTATCGTCG
CCGCACTTATGACTGTCTTCTTTATCATGCAACTCGTAGGACAGGTGCCGGCAGCGCTCTGGGTCATTTT
CGGCGAGGACCGCTTTCGCTGGAGCGCGACGATGATCGGCCTGTCGCTTGCGGTATTCGGAATCTTGCAC
GCCCTCGCTCAAGCCTTCGTCACTGGTCCCGCCACCAAACGTTTCGGCGAGAAGCAGGCCATTATCGCCG
GCATGGCGGCCGACGCGCTGGGCTACGTCTTGCTGGCGTTCGCGACGCGAGGCTGGATGGCCTTCCCCAT
TATGATTCTTCTCGCTTCCGGCGGCATCGGGATGCCCGCGTTGCAGGCCATGCTGTCCAGGCAGGTAGAT
GACGACCATCAGGGACAGCTTCAAGGATCGCTCGCGGCTCTTACCAGCCTAACTTCGATCATTGGACCGC
TGATCGTCACGGCGATTTATGCCGCCTCGGCGAGCACATGGAACGGGTTGGCATGGATTGTAGGCGCCGC
CCTATACCTTGTCTGCCTCCCCGCGTTGCGTCGCGGTGCATGGAGCCGGGCCACCTCGACCTGAATGGAA
GCCGGCGGCACCTCGCTAACGGATTCACCACTCCAAGAATTGGAGCCAATCAATTCTTGCGGAGAACTGT
GAATGCGCAAACCAACCCTTGATCGGGGAAGAACAGTATGTCGAGCTATTTTTTGACTTACTGGGGATCA
AGCCTGATTGGGAGAAAATAAAATATCCCCTATAGTGAGTCGTATTACATGGTCATAGCTGTTTCCTGGC
AGCTCTGGCCCGTGTCTCAAAATCTCTGATGTTACATTGCACAAGATAAAAATATATCATCATGCCTCCT
CTAGAGGTCTCGGGACGGCGGCAGGGAGAGTTTTAACATTGACTAGCGTGCTGATAATTTGTGAGAAATA
ATAATTGACAAGTAGATACTGACATTTGAGAAGAGCTTCTGAACTGTTATTAGTAACAAAAATGGAAAGC
TGATGCACGGAAAAAGGAAAGAAAAAGCCATACTTTTTTTTAGGTAGGAAAAGAAAAAGCCATACGAGAC
TGATGTCTCTCAGATGGGCCGGGATCTGTCTATCTAGCAGGCAGCAGCCCTACCAACCTCACGGGCCAGC
AATTACGAGTCCTTCTAAAACGTCCCGCCGAGGGCGCGTGGCCGTGCTGTGCAGCAGCACGTCTAACATT
AGTCCCACCTCGCCAGTTTACAGGGAGCAGAACCAGCTTATAAGCGGAGGCGCGGCACCAAGAAGCGAGA
GACGAGATCTAGTCTGAGTCGACCGTCTCTGTTTCAGAGCTATGCTGGAAACAGCATAGCAAGTTGAAAT
AAGGCTAGTCCGTTATCAACTTGAAAAAGTGGCACCGAGTCGGTGCTTTTTTTGTCCCTTCGAAGGGCAA
TTCTGCAGATATCCATCACACTGGCGGCCGCTCGAGGTCGAGGGTATCGATAAGCTTCCAGGGAGACCCT
CGAGCCACCCATGACCAAAATCCCTTAACGTGAGTTACGCGTCGTTCCACTGAGCGTCAGACCCCGTAGA
AAAGATCAAAGGATCTTCTTGAGATCCTTTTTTTCTGCGCGTAATCTGCTGCTTGCAAACAAAAAAACCA
CCGCTACCAGCGGTGGTTTGTTTGCCGGATCAAGAGCTACCAACTCTTTTTCCGAAGGTAACTGGCTTCA
GCAGAGCGCAGATACCAAATACTGTTCTTCTAGTGTAGCCGTAGTTAGGCCACCACTTCAAGAACTCTGT
AGCACCGCCTACATACCTCGCTCTGCTAATCCTGTTACCAGTGGCTGCTGCCAGTGGCGATAAGTCGTGT
CTTACCGGGTTGGACTCAAGACGATAGTTACCGGATAAGGCGCAGCGGTCGGGCTGAACGGGGGGTTCGT
GCACACAGCCCAGCTTGGAGCGAACGACCTACACCGAACTGAGATACCTACAGCGTGAGCTATGAGAAAG
CGCCACGCTTCCCGAAGGGAGAAAGGCGGACAGGTATCCGGTAAGCGGCAGGGTCGGAACAGGAGAGCGC
ACGAGGGAGCTTCCAGGGGGAAACGCCTGGTATCTTTATAGTCCTGTCGGGTTTCGCCACCTCTGACTTG
AGCGTCGATTTTTGTGATGCTCGTCAGGGGGGCGGAGCCTATGGAAAAACGCCAGCAACGCGGCCTTTTT
ACGGTTCCTGGCCTTTTGCTGGCCTTTTGCTCACATGTTCTTTCCTGCGTTATCCCCTGATTCTGTGGAT
AACCGTATTACCGCCTTTGAGTGAGCTGATACCGCTCGCCGCAGCCGA
